Addgene plasmid #135423: pAAV-syn-jYCaMP1
Purpose: Yellow protein calcium sensor expressed under human Synapsin1 promoter, for AAV production or direct transfection
Depositing lab: Kaspar Podgorski. Depositing organization: HHMI, Janelia Research Campus. Publication: jYCaMP: an optimized calcium indicator for two-photon imaging at fiber laser wavelengths. Mohr MA, Bushey D, Aggarwal A, Marvin JS, Kim JJ, Marquez EJ, Liang Y, Patel R, Macklin JJ, Lee CY, Tsang A, Tsegaye G, Ahrens AM, Chen JL, Kim DS, Wong AM, Looger LL, Schreiter ER, Podgorski K. Nat Methods. 2020 May 25. pii: 10.1038/s41592-020-0835-7. doi: 10.1038/s41592-020-0835-7. PubMed 32451475.
Backbone
  Vector backbone: pAAV
  Backbone size w/o insert (bp): 4413
  Total vector size (bp): 5663
  Vector type: Mammalian Expression, AAV
Growth in bacteria
  Bacterial resistance: Ampicillin, 100 μg/mL
  Growth temperature: 37°C
  Growth strain: NEB Stable
  Copy number: High Copy
Gene/Insert
  Gene/Insert name: jYCaMP1
  Species: Synthetic
  Insert size (bp): 1250
  Promoter: hSyn
  Cloning method: Gibson Cloning
  Sequencing primers: 5′ AATTCactagtCTCGAGGATATCgccacCATGGTCGACTCATCACGTCGTAAGTGGAATAAGAC; 3′ atAAGCTTGATATCTTTGTACaccTTACTTCGCTGTCATCATTTGTACAAACTCTTCGTAGTTT
Resource information
  A portion of this plasmid was derived from a plasmid made by: GENIE Project, Janelia Research Campus
Terms and licenses: Academic/Nonprofit Terms; Industry Terms: Not Available to Industry
How to cite: pAAV-syn-jYCaMP1 was a gift from Kaspar Podgorski (Addgene plasmid # 135423 ; http://n2t.net/addgene:135423 ; RRID:Addgene_135423)
