[The description below was written by a language model from this plasmid's Addgene catalogue record and pLannotate feature annotations shown in this document.]
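Description:
pAAV-syn-jYCaMP1 is an AAV transfer plasmid that also works as a mammalian expression vector. It is built on a pAAV backbone and carries the synthetic yellow genetically encoded calcium indicator jYCaMP1. In bacteria it is maintained through a high-copy ColE1/pUC-type origin and selected with ampicillin via the β-lactamase gene. An f1 phage origin is also present in the backbone. The catalogue lists a total size of 5,663 bp, close to the 5,658 nt of the sequenced record, and notes that part of the plasmid derives from earlier Janelia GENIE Project material.

The expression cassette lies between two AAV2 inverted terminal repeats, which are the cis elements needed for replication and packaging of the intervening DNA into AAV particles when helper functions are supplied. Within the ITRs, the human synapsin I promoter restricts expression to neurons. It is followed by a chimeric β-globin/immunoglobulin intron that typically enhances transcript processing and expression. The sensor open reading frame was labelled by the automated annotation as a GCaMP6f fragment, which fits jYCaMP1 being a GCaMP-family indicator with a yellow-shifted fluorescent protein. Downstream, a WPRE boosts transcript stability and expression. The SV40 polyadenylation signal is annotated on the reverse strand. Short lacZα, lacI, MCS and large T antigen fragments appear to be backbone remnants rather than functional elements.

According to the record, the plasmid is intended for AAV production or direct transfection. The associated work describes the sensor as optimised for two-photon calcium imaging at fiber laser wavelengths.
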