Features (pLannotate 1.2.2; 15 found; start..end, strand, type, name):
    212..659     +  promoter       hSyn promoter: human synapsin I promoter; confers neuron-specific expression (Kügler et al., 2003)
    681..813     +  intron         chimeric intron: chimera between introns from human β-globin and immunoglobulin heavy chain genes
    816..2081    +  CDS            GCaMP6f (fragment): improved fluorescent protein-based calcium sensor (Chen et al., 2013)
   2096..2684    +  misc_feature   WPRE: woodchuck hepatitis virus posttranscriptional regulatory element
   2685..2704    +  misc_feature   MCS (fragment): pBluescript multiple cloning site
   2733..2854    -  polyA_signal   SV40 poly(A) signal: SV40 polyadenylation signal
   2877..2945    -  CDS            large T antigen (fragment): large T antigen from SV40 (simian virus 40)
   3016..3148    +  repeat_region  AAV2 ITR (fragment): inverted terminal repeat of adeno-associated virus serotype 2 inverted
   3143..3212    +  CDS            lacZα (fragment): LacZα fragment of β-galactosidase; lacZ fragment
   3217..3645    +  rep_origin     f1 ori (sequence partly withheld): f1 bacteriophage origin of replication; arrow indicates direction of (+) strand synthesis
   3698..3802    +  promoter       AmpR promoter: bla
   3803..4663    +  CDS            AmpR: β-lactamase; bla; confers resistance to ampicillin, carbenicillin, and related antibiotics
   4834..5422    +  rep_origin     ori: high-copy-number ColE1/pMB1/pBR322/pUC origin of replication
   5605..3       +  CDS            lacI (fragment) (across the origin): lac repressor; lacI; The lac repressor binds to the lac operator to inhibit transcription in E. coli. This inhibition can be relieved by adding lactose or isopropyl-β-D-thiogalactopyranoside (IPTG).
   5655..130     -  repeat_region  AAV2 ITR (across the origin): inverted terminal repeat of adeno-associated virus serotype 2 inverted
>Addgene plasmid #135423 | pAAV-syn-jYCaMP1 | addgene full sequence | sequence record 267924 | Addgene NGS Result
CTGCGCGCTCGCTCGCTCACTGAGGCCGCCCGGGCAAAGCCCGGGCGTCGGGCGACCTTTGGTCGCCCGG
CCTCAGTGAGCGAGCGAGCGCGCAGAGAGGGAGTGGCCAACTCCATCACTAGGGGTTCCTTGTAGTTAAT
GATTAACCCGCCATGCTACTTATCTACGTAGCCATGCTCTAGGAAGATCTCTGCAGAGGGCCCTGCGTAT
GAGTGCAAGTGGGTTTTAGGACCAGGATGAGGCGGGGTGGGGGTGCCTACCTGACGACCGACCCCGACCC
ACTGGACAAGCACCCAACCCCCATTCCCCAAATTGCGCATCCCCTATCAGAGAGGGGGAGGGGAAACAGG
ATGCGGCGAGGCGCGTGCGCACTGCCAGCTTCAGCACCGCGGACAGTGCCTTCGCCCCCGCCTGGCGGCG
CGCGCCACCGCCGCCTCAGCACTGAAGGCGCGCTGACGTCACTCGCCGGTCCCCCGCAAACTCCCCTTCC
CGGCCACCTTGGTCGCGTCCGCGCCGCCGCCGGCCCAGCCGGACCGCACCACGCGAGGCGCGAGATAGGG
GGGCACGGGCGCGACCATCTGCGCTGCGGCGCCGGCGACTCAGCGCTGCCTCAGTCTGCGGTGGGCAGCG
GAGGAGTCGTGTCGTGCCTGAGAGCGCAGTCGAATTCAAGCTGCTAGCAGGTAAGTATCAAGGTTACAAG
ACAGGTTTAAGGAGACCAATAGAAACTGGGCTTGTCGAGACAGAGAAGACTCTTGCGTTTCTGATAGGCA
CCTATTGGTCTTACTGACATCCACTTTGCCTTTCTCTCCACAGGTGATAAGGATCCGCCACCATGGTCGA
CTCATCACGTCGTAAGTGGAATAAGACAGGTCACGCAGTCAGAGCTATAGGTCGGCTGAGCTCACTCGAG
AACGTCTATATCACCGCCGACAAGCAGAAGAACGGCATCAAGGCGAACTTCAAGATCCGCCACAACATCG
AGGACGGCGGCGTGCAGCTCGCCTACCACTACCAGCAGAACACCCCCATCGGCGACGGCCCCGTGCTGCT
GCCCGACAACCACTACCTGAGCTACCAGCCCGTGCTTTCGAAAGACCCCAACGAGAAGCGCGATCACATG
GTCCTGCTGGAGTTCGTGACCGCCGCCGGGATCACTCTCGGCATGGACGAGCTGTACAAGGGCGGTACCG
GAGGGAGCATGGTGAGCAAGGGCGAGGAGCTGTTCACCGGGGTGGTGCCCATCCTGGTCGAGCTGGACGG
CGACGTAAACGGCCACAAGTTCAGCGTGTCCGGCGAGGGTGAGGGCGATGCCACCTACGGCAAGCTGACC
CTGAAGCTGATCTGCACCACCGGCAAGCTGCCCGTGCCCTGGCCCACCCTCGTGACCACCCTGGGCTACG
GCCTGCAGTGCTTCGCCCGCTACCCCGACCACATGAAGCAGCACGACTTCTTCAAGTCCGCCATGCCCGA
AGGCTACGTGCAGGAGCGCACCATCTTCTTCAAGGACGACGGCAACTACAAGACCCGCGCCGAGGTGAAG
TTCGAGGGCGACACCCTGGTGAACCGCATCGAGCTTAAGGGCATCGACTTCAAGGAGGACGGCAACATCC
TGGGGCACAAGCTGGAGTACAACCCACCTGACCAACTGACTGAAGAGCAGATCGCAGAATTTAAAGAGCT
TTTCTCCCTATTTGACAAGGACGGGGATGGGACAATAACAACCAAGGAGCTGGGGACGGTGATGCGGTCT
CTGGGGCAGAACCCCACAGAAGCAGAGCTGCAGGACATGATCAATGAAGTAGATGCCGACGGTGACGGCA
CAATCGACTTCCCTGAGTTCCTGACAATGTACGCAAGAAAAATGAAATACAGGGACACGGAAGAAGAAAT
TAGAGAAGCGTTCGGTGTGTTTGATAAGGATGGCAATGGCTACATCAGTGCAGCAGAGCTTCGCCACGTG
ATGACAAACCTTGGAGAGAAGTTAACAGATGAAGAGGTTGATGAAATGATCAGGGAAGCAGACATCGATG
GGGATGGTCAGGTAAACTACGAAGAGTTTGTACAAATGATGACAGCGAAGTAGAAGCTTATCGATAATCA
ACCTCTGGATTACAAAATTTGTGAAAGATTGACTGGTATTCTTAACTATGTTGCTCCTTTTACGCTATGT
GGATACGCTGCTTTAATGCCTTTGTATCATGCTATTGCTTCCCGTATGGCTTTCATTTTCTCCTCCTTGT
ATAAATCCTGGTTGCTGTCTCTTTATGAGGAGTTGTGGCCCGTTGTCAGGCAACGTGGCGTGGTGTGCAC
TGTGTTTGCTGACGCAACCCCCACTGGTTGGGGCATTGCCACCACCTGTCAGCTCCTTTCCGGGACTTTC
GCTTTCCCCCTCCCTATTGCCACGGCGGAACTCATCGCCGCCTGCCTTGCCCGCTGCTGGACAGGGGCTC
GGCTGTTGGGCACTGACAATTCCGTGGTGTTGTCGGGGAAATCATCGTCCTTTCCTTGGCTGCTCGCCTG
TGTTGCCACCTGGATTCTGCGCGGGACGTCCTTCTGCTACGTCCCTTCGGCCCTCAATCCAGCGGACCTT
CCTTCCCGCGGCCTGCTGCCGGCTCTGCGGCCTCTTCCGCGTCTTCGCCTTCGCCCTCAGACGAGTCGGA
TCTCCCTTTGGGCCGCCTCCCCGCATCGATACCGTCGACCTCGACCCGGGCGGCCGCTTCGAGCAGACAT
GATAAGATACATTGATGAGTTTGGACAAACCACAACTAGAATGCAGTGAAAAAAATGCTTTATTTGTGAA
ATTTGTGATGCTATTGCTTTATTTGTAACCATTATAAGCTGCAATAAACAAGTTAACAACAACAATTGCA
TTCATTTTATGTTTCAGGTTCAGGGGGAGATGTGGGAGGTTTTTTAAAGCAAGTAAAACCTCTACAAATG
TGGTAAAATCGATAAGGATCTTCCTAGAGCATGGCTACGTAGATAAGTAGCATGGCGGGTTAATCATTAA
CTACAAGGAACCCCTAGTGATGGAGTTGGCCACTCCCTCTCTGCGCGCTCGCTCGCTCACTGAGGCCGGG
CGACCAAAGGTCGCCCGACGCCCGGGCTTTGCCCGGGCGGCCTCAGTGAGCGAGCGAGCGCGCAGCTGGC
GTAATAGCGAAGAGGCCCGCACCGATCGCCCTTCCCAACAGTTGCGCAGCCTGAATGGCGAATGGG
[124 nt withheld, positions 3217-3340]
C
[91 nt withheld, positions 3342-3432]
A
[49 nt withheld, positions 3434-3482]
CCTTTGACGTTGGAGTCCACGTTCTTT
[37 nt withheld, positions 3510-3546]
ACCCTATCTCGGTCTATTCTTTTGATTTATAAGGGATTTTGCCGATTTCGGCCTATTGGTTAAAAAATGA
GCTGATTTAACAAAAATTTAACGCGAATTTTAACAAAATATTAACGCTTACAATTTAGGTGGCACTTTTC
GGGGAAATGTGCGCGGAACCCCTATTTGTTTATTTTTCTAAATACATTCAAATATGTATCCGCTCATGAG
ACAATAACCCTGATAAATGCTTCAATAATATTGAAAAAGGAAGAGTATGAGTATTCAACATTTCCGTGTC
GCCCTTATTCCCTTTTTTGCGGCATTTTGCCTTCCTGTTTTTGCTCACCCAGAAACGCTGGTGAAAGTAA
AAGATGCTGAAGATCAGTTGGGTGCACGAGTGGGTTACATCGAACTGGATCTCAACAGCGGTAAGATCCT
TGAGAGTTTTCGCCCCGAAGAACGTTTTCCAATGATGAGCACTTTTAAAGTTCTGCTATGTGGCGCGGTA
TTATCCCGTATTGACGCCGGGCAAGAGCAACTCGGTCGCCGCATACACTATTCTCAGAATGACTTGGTTG
AGTACTCACCAGTCACAGAAAAGCATCTTACGGATGGCATGACAGTAAGAGAATTATGCAGTGCTGCCAT
AACCATGAGTGATAACACTGCGGCCAACTTACTTCTGACAACGATCGGAGGACCGAAGGAGCTAACCGCT
TTTTTGCACAACATGGGGGATCATGTAACTCGCCTTGATCGTTGGGAACCGGAGCTGAATGAAGCCATAC
CAAACGACGAGCGTGACACCACGATGCCTGTAGCAATGGCAACAACGTTGCGCAAACTATTAACTGGCGA
ACTACTTACTCTAGCTTCCCGGCAACAATTAATAGACTGGATGGAGGCGGATAAAGTTGCAGGACCACTT
CTGCGCTCGGCCCTTCCGGCTGGCTGGTTTATTGCTGATAAATCTGGAGCCGGTGAGCGTGGGTCTCGCG
GTATCATTGCAGCACTGGGGCCAGATGGTAAGCCCTCCCGTATCGTAGTTATCTACACGACGGGGAGTCA
GGCAACTATGGATGAACGAAATAGACAGATCGCTGAGATAGGTGCCTCACTGATTAAGCATTGGTAACTG
TCAGACCAAGTTTACTCATATATACTTTAGATTGATTTAAAACTTCATTTTTAATTTAAAAGGATCTAGG
TGAAGATCCTTTTTGATAATCTCATGACCAAAATCCCTTAACGTGAGTTTTCGTTCCACTGAGCGTCAGA
CCCCGTAGAAAAGATCAAAGGATCTTCTTGAGATCCTTTTTTTCTGCGCGTAATCTGCTGCTTGCAAACA
AAAAAACCACCGCTACCAGCGGTGGTTTGTTTGCCGGATCAAGAGCTACCAACTCTTTTTCCGAAGGTAA
CTGGCTTCAGCAGAGCGCAGATACCAAATACTGTTCTTCTAGTGTAGCCGTAGTTAGGCCACCACTTCAA
GAACTCTGTAGCACCGCCTACATACCTCGCTCTGCTAATCCTGTTACCAGTGGCTGCTGCCAGTGGCGAT
AAGTCGTGTCTTACCGGGTTGGACTCAAGACGATAGTTACCGGATAAGGCGCAGCGGTCGGGCTGAACGG
GGGGTTCGTGCACACAGCCCAGCTTGGAGCGAACGACCTACACCGAACTGAGATACCTACAGCGTGAGCT
ATGAGAAAGCGCCACGCTTCCCGAAGGGAGAAAGGCGGACAGGTATCCGGTAAGCGGCAGGGTCGGAACA
GGAGAGCGCACGAGGGAGCTTCCAGGGGGAAACGCCTGGTATCTTTATAGTCCTGTCGGGTTTCGCCACC
TCTGACTTGAGCGTCGATTTTTGTGATGCTCGTCAGGGGGGCGGAGCCTATGGAAAAACGCCAGCAACGC
GGCCTTTTTACGGTTCCTGGCCTTTTGCTGGCCTTTTGCTCACATGTTCTTTCCTGCGTTATCCCCTGAT
TCTGTGGATAACCGTATTACCGCCTTTGAGTGAGCTGATACCGCTCGCCGCAGCCGAACGACCGAGCGCA
GCGAGTCAGTGAGCGAGGAAGCGGAAGAGCGCCCAATACGCAAACCGCCTCTCCCCGCGCGTTGGCCGAT
TCATTAATGCAG
